>Addgene plasmid #74340 | pISH-Adnp | addgene full sequence | sequence record 146197 | Addgene assembled sequence
GGGCGAATTGGGCCCGACGTCGCATGCTCCCGGCCGCCATGGCGGCCGCGGGAATTCGATTCCGGTTAAA
AGTTCACCTCAAGCTGCAGTGCCCTATAAAAAAGATGTTGGGAAGACCCTTTGCCCTCTTTGCTTTTCAA
TACTAAAAGGACCCATATCTGATGCACTTGCACATCATTTACGAGAAAGACACCAAGTTATTCAGACAGT
TCATCCGGTTGAGAAAAAGCTAACTTACAAATGTATCCATTGCCTTGGTGTGTATACTAGCAACATGACA
GCCTCAACCATCACTCTGCATCTAGTCCACTGCAGGGGTGTTGGAAAAACCCAGAATGGCCAGGACAAGA
CAAACGCACCTTCTCGGCTCAATCAGTCTCCAGGCCTGGCCCCTGTGAAGCGCACGTATGAGCAGATGGA
GTTTCCACTGCTAAAAAAGCGGAAGCTGGAGGAGGATGCTGATTCCCCTAGCTGCTTTGAAGAGAAGCCA
GAAGAGCCTGTTGTTTTAGCTTTAGACCCCAAGGGTCATGAAGATGATTCTTATGAGGCTAGGAAAAGCT
TTCTCACAAATCACTAGTGAATTCGCGGCCGCCTGCAGGTCGACCATATGGGAGAGCTCCCAACGCGTTG
GATGCATAGCTTGAGTATTCTATAGTGTCACCTAAATAGCTTGGCGTAATCATGGTCATAGCTGTTTCCT
GTGTGAAATTGTTATCCGCTCACAATTCCACACAACATACGAGCCGGAAGCATAAAGTGTAAAGCCTGGG
GTGCCTAATGAGTGAGCTAACTCACATTAATTGCGTTGCGCTCACTGCCCGCTTTCCAGTCGGGAAACCT
GTCGTGCCAGCTGCATTAATGAATCGGCCAACGCGCGGGGAGAGGCGGTTTGCGTATTGGGCGCTCTTCC
GCTTCCTCGCTCACTGACTCGCTGCGCTCGGTCGTTCGGCTGCGGCGAGCGGTATCAGCTCACTCAAAGG
CGGTAATACGGTTATCCACAGAATCAGGGGATAACGCAGGAAAGAACATGTGAGCAAAAGGCCAGCAAAA
GGCCAGGAACCGTAAAAAGGCCGCGTTGCTGGCGTTTTTCCATAGGCTCCGCCCCCCTGACGAGCATCAC
AAAAATCGACGCTCAAGTCAGAGGTGGCGAAACCCGACAGGACTATAAAGATACCAGGCGTTTCCCCCTG
GAAGCTCCCTCGTGCGCTCTCCTGTTCCGACCCTGCCGCTTACCGGATACCTGTCCGCCTTTCTCCCTTC
GGGAAGCGTGGCGCTTTCTCATAGCTCACGCTGTAGGTATCTCAGTTCGGTGTAGGTCGTTCGCTCCAAG
CTGGGCTGTGTGCACGAACCCCCCGTTCAGCCCGACCGCTGCGCCTTATCCGGTAACTATCGTCTTGAGT
CCAACCCGGTAAGACACGACTTATCGCCACTGGCAGCAGCCACTGGTAACAGGATTAGCAGAGCGAGGTA
TGTAGGCGGTGCTACAGAGTTCTTGAAGTGGTGGCCTAACTACGGCTACACTAGAAGAACAGTATTTGGT
ATCTGCGCTCTGCTGAAGCCAGTTACCTTCGGAAAAAGAGTTGGTAGCTCTTGATCCGGCAAACAAACCA
CCGCTGGTAGCGGTGGTTTTTTTGTTTGCAAGCAGCAGATTACGCGCAGAAAAAAAGGATCTCAAGAAGA
TCCTTTGATCTTTTCTACGGGGTCTGACGCTCAGTGGAACGAAAACTCACGTTAAGGGATTTTGGTCATG
AGATTATCAAAAAGGATCTTCACCTAGATCCTTTTAAATTAAAAATGAAGTTTTAAATCAATCTAAAGTA
TATATGAGTAAACTTGGTCTGACAGTTACCAATGCTTAATCAGTGAGGCACCTATCTCAGCGATCTGTCT
ATTTCGTTCATCCATAGTTGCCTGACTCCCCGTCGTGTAGATAACTACGATACGGGAGGGCTTACCATCT
GGCCCCAGTGCTGCAATGATACCGCGAGACCCACGCTCACCGGCTCCAGATTTATCAGCAATAAACCAGC
CAGCCGGAAGGGCCGAGCGCAGAAGTGGTCCTGCAACTTTATCCGCCTCCATCCAGTCTATTAATTGTTG
CCGGGAAGCTAGAGTAAGTAGTTCGCCAGTTAATAGTTTGCGCAACGTTGTTGCCATTGCTACAGGCATC
GTGGTGTCACGCTCGTCGTTTGGTATGGCTTCATTCAGCTCCGGTTCCCAACGATCAAGGCGAGTTACAT
GATCCCCCATGTTGTGCAAAAAAGCGGTTAGCTCCTTCGGTCCTCCGATCGTTGTCAGAAGTAAGTTGGC
CGCAGTGTTATCACTCATGGTTATGGCAGCACTGCATAATTCTCTTACTGTCATGCCATCCGTAAGATGC
TTTTCTGTGACTGGTGAGTACTCAACCAAGTCATTCTGAGAATAGTGTATGCGGCGACCGAGTTGCTCTT
GCCCGGCGTCAATACGGGATAATACCGCGCCACATAGCAGAACTTTAAAAGTGCTCATCATTGGAAAACG
TTCTTCGGGGCGAAAACTCTCAAGGATCTTACCGCTGTTGAGATCCAGTTCGATGTAACCCACTCGTGCA
CCCAACTGATCTTCAGCATCTTTTACTTTCACCAGCGTTTCTGGGTGAGCAAAAACAGGAAGGCAAAATG
CCGCAAAAAAGGGAATAAGGGCGACACGGAAATGTTGAATACTCATACTCTTCCTTTTTCAATATTATTG
AAGCATTTATCAGGGTTATTGTCTCATGAGCGGATACATATTTGAATGTATTTAGAAAAATAAACAAATA
GGGGTTCCGCGCACATTTCCCCGAAAAGTGCCACCTGATGCGGTGTGAAATACCGCACAGATGCGTAAGG
AGAAAATACCGCATCAGGAAATTGTAAGCGTTAATATTTTGTTAAAATTCGCGTTAAATTTTTGTTAAAT
CAGCTCATTTTTTAACCAATAGGCCGAAATCGGCAAAATCCCTTATAAATCAAAAGAATAGACCGAGATA
GGGT
[37 nt withheld, positions 3015-3051]
AAAGAACGTGGACTCCAACGTCAAAGG
[49 nt withheld, positions 3079-3127]
T
[91 nt withheld, positions 3129-3219]
G
[124 nt withheld, positions 3221-3344]
CCATTCGCCATTCAGGCTGCGCAACTGTTGGGAAGGGCGATCGGTGCGGGCCTCTTCGCTATTACGCCAG
CTGGCGAAAGGGGGATGTGCTGCAAGGCGATTAAGTTGGGTAACGCCAGGGTTTTCCCAGTCACGACGTT
GTAAAACGACGGCCAGTGAATTGTAATACGACTCACTATA
Features (pLannotate 1.2.2; 14 found; start..end, strand, type, name):
     59..574     +  CDS            Adnp (fragment): ADNP_MOUSE - Experimental evidence at protein level: Swiss-Prot protein existence level 1. Potential transcription factor. May mediate some of the neuroprotective peptide VIP-associated effects involving normal growth and cancer proliferation. From Mus musculus (Mouse).
    566..637     -  CDS            VESPI_VESMG (fragment): Experimental evidence at protein level: Swiss-Prot protein existence level 1. Shows contractile activity on isolated ileum smooth muscle. From Vespa magnifica (Hornet).
    649..667     -  promoter       SP6 promoter: promoter for bacteriophage SP6 RNA polymerase
    709..725     -  protein_bind   lac operator: The lac repressor binds to the lac operator to inhibit transcription in E. coli. This inhibition can be relieved by adding lactose or isopropyl-β-D-thiogalactopyranoside (IPTG). lac repressor encoded by lacI
    733..763     -  promoter       lac promoter: promoter for the E. coli lac operon
    778..799     -  protein_bind   CAP binding site: CAP binding activates transcription in the presence of cAMP. E. coli catabolite activator protein
    812..904     -  CDS            lacI (fragment): lac repressor; lacI; The lac repressor binds to the lac operator to inhibit transcription in E. coli. This inhibition can be relieved by adding lactose or isopropyl-β-D-thiogalactopyranoside (IPTG).
   1087..1675    -  rep_origin     ori: high-copy-number ColE1/pMB1/pBR322/pUC origin of replication
   1846..2706    -  CDS            AmpR: β-lactamase; bla; confers resistance to ampicillin, carbenicillin, and related antibiotics
   2707..2811    -  promoter       AmpR promoter: bla
   2838..2888    +  misc_feature   bom (fragment): basis of mobility region from pBR322
   2916..3344    -  rep_origin     f1 ori (sequence partly withheld): f1 bacteriophage origin of replication; arrow indicates direction of (+) strand synthesis
   3348..3505    -  CDS            lacZα (fragment): LacZα fragment of β-galactosidase; lacZ fragment
   3508..2       +  promoter       T7 promoter (across the origin): promoter for bacteriophage T7 RNA polymerase
