[The description below was written by a language model from this plasmid's Addgene catalogue record and pLannotate feature annotations shown in this document.]
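Description:
pISH-Adnp is a riboprobe template plasmid built on the pGEM-T Easy cloning backbone, carrying a roughly 500 bp fragment of the mouse Adnp (activity-dependent neuroprotective protein) cDNA. It is intended solely for in vitro synthesis of labelled RNA probes for in situ hybridization and is explicitly not an expression construct; there is no eukaryotic promoter or other element for expressing the fragment in cells. The plasmid is maintained in E. coli at high copy through a ColE1/pUC-type origin and is selected with ampicillin via the β-lactamase gene and its native promoter. An f1 phage origin is also present, which in principle allows production of single-stranded DNA.

The Adnp fragment sits in the multiple cloning region, interrupting the lacZα coding sequence of the backbone, of which only a remnant is annotated, along with the lac promoter, lac operator and CAP binding site that normally support blue/white screening. The insert is flanked by opposing bacteriophage promoters: T7 upstream, reading in the sense direction of the annotated Adnp coding fragment, and SP6 downstream, reading back through it. Consistent with this layout, the depositor notes that linearizing the plasmid with NcoI and transcribing with SP6 RNA polymerase yields the antisense probe, which hybridizes to endogenous Adnp mRNA; by its orientation, T7 would give a sense transcript. A short annotated match to a hornet peptide next to the insert, as well as small lacI and bom fragments, are most likely spurious or vestigial hits in backbone sequence rather than functional parts. The plasmid was deposited with a study of homeobox gene expression in the mouse olfactory epithelium. The cloning method is not recorded.
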