Addgene plasmid #74340: pISH-Adnp
Purpose: Use to synthesize riboprobes for in situ hybridization (ISH) probe for Adnp. Not for gene expression.
Depositing lab: Peter Mombaerts. Depositing organization: Max Planck Research Unit for Neurogenetics. Publication: Expression of homeobox genes in the mouse olfactory epithelium. Parrilla M, Chang I, Degl'Innocenti A, Omura M. J Comp Neurol. 2016 Oct 1;524(14):2713-39. doi: 10.1002/cne.24051. Epub 2016 Jun 19. PubMed 27243442.
Backbone
  Vector backbone: pGEM-T easy
  Backbone manufacturer: Promega
  Backbone size w/o insert (bp): 3015
Growth in bacteria
  Bacterial resistance: Ampicillin, 100 μg/mL
  Growth temperature: 37°C
  Growth strain: DH5alpha
  Copy number: High Copy
Gene/Insert
  Gene/Insert name: activity-dependent neuroprotective protein (alt name: Adnp)
  Species: M. musculus (mouse)
  Insert size (bp): 507
  GenBank ID: NM_009628.2
  Entrez Gene: Adnp (a.k.a. AA589558, mKIAA0784)
  Cloning method: Unknown
  Sequencing primers: 5′ T7; 3′ SP6
Terms and licenses: Academic/Nonprofit Terms; Industry Terms: Not Available to Industry
Depositor comments: NcoI digestion and SP6 RNA polymerase for antisense probe
How to cite: pISH-Adnp was a gift from Peter Mombaerts (Addgene plasmid # 74340 ; http://n2t.net/addgene:74340 ; RRID:Addgene_74340)
