>Addgene plasmid #74340 | pISH-Adnp | depositor partial sequence | sequence record 140136 | insert
CCGGTTAAAAGTTCACCTCAAGCTGCAGTGCCCTATAAAAAAGATGTTGGGAAGACCCTTTGCCCTCTTT
GCTTTTCAATACTAAAAGGACCCATATCTGATGCACTTGCACATCATTTACGAGAAAGACACCAAGTTAT
TCAGACAGTTCATCCGGTTGAGAAAAAGCTAACTTACAAATGTATCCATTGCCTTGGTGTGTATACTAGC
AACATGACAGCCTCAACCATCACTCTGCATCTAGTCCACTGCAGGGGTGTTGGAAAAACCCAGAATGGCC
AGGACAAGACAAACGCACCTTCTCGGCTCAATCAGTCTCCAGGCCTGGCCCCTGTGAAGCGCACGTATGA
GCAGATGGAGTTTCCACTGCTAAAAAAGCGGAAGCTGGAGGAGGATGCTGATTCCCCTAGCTGCTTTGAA
GAGAAGCCAGAAGAGCCTGTTGTTTTAGCTTTAGACCCCAAGGGTCATGAAGATGATTCTTATGAGGCTA
GGAAAAGCTTTCTCACA
