>Addgene plasmid #74340 | pISH-Adnp | addgene partial sequence | sequence record 141775 | T7 5'-TAATACGACTCACTATAGGG-3'
GCGGCCGCGGGAATTCGATTCCGGTTAAAAGTTCACCTCAAGCTGCAGTGCCCTATAAAAAAGATGTTGG
GAAGACCCTTTGCCCTCTTTGCTTTTCAATACTAAAAGGACCCATATCTGATGCACTTGCACATCATTTA
CGAGAAAGACACCAAGTTATTCAGACAGTTCATCCGGTTGAGAAAAAGCTAACTTACAAATGTATCCATT
GCCTTGGTGTGTATACTAGCAACATGACAGCCTCAACCATCACTCTGCATCTAGTCCACTGCAGGGGTGT
TGGAAAAACCCAGAATGGCCAGGACAAGACAAACGCACCTTCTCGGCTCAATCAGTCTCCAGGCCTGGCC
CCTGTGAAGCGCACGTATGAGCAGATGGAGTTTCCACTGCTAAAAAAGCGGAAGCTGGAGGAGGATGCTG
ATTCCCCTAGCTGCTTTGAAGAGAAGCCAGAAGAGCCTGTTGTTTTAGCTTTAGACCCCAAGGGTCATGA
AGATGATTCTTATGAGGCTAGGAAAAGCTTTCTCACAAATCACTAGTGAATTCGCGGCCGCCTGCAGGTC
GACCATATGGGAGAGCTCCCAACGCGTTGGATGCATAGCTTGAGTATTCTATAGTGTCACCTAAATAGCT
TGGCGTAATCATGGTCATAGCTGTTTCCTGTGTGAAATTGTTATCCGCTCACAATTCCACACAACATACG
AGCCGGAAGCATAAAGTGTAAAGCCTGGGGTGCCTAATGAGTGAGCTAACTCACATTAATTGCGTTGCGC
TCACTGCCCGCTTTCCAGTCGGGAAACCTGTCGTGCCAGCTGCATTAATGAATCGGCCAACGCGCGGGGA
GAGGCGGTTTGCGTATTGGGCGCTCTTCCGCTTCCTCGCTCACTGACTCGCTGCGCTCGGTCGTTCGGCT
GCGGCGAGCGGTATCAGCTCACTCAAAGGCGGTAATACGGTTAT
