>Addgene plasmid #74340 | pISH-Adnp | addgene partial sequence | sequence record 141776 | SP6 5'-ATTTAGGTGACACTATAG-3'
GGAGCTCTCCCATATGGTCGACCTGCAGGCGGCCGCGAATTCACTAGTGATTTGTGAGAAAGCTTTTCCT
AGCCTCATAAGAATCATCTTCATGACCCTTGGGGTCTAAAGCTAAAACAACAGGCTCTTCTGGCTTCTCT
TCAAAGCAGCTAGGGGAATCAGCATCCTCCTCCAGCTTCCGCTTTTTTAGCAGTGGAAACTCCATCTGCT
CATACGTGCGCTTCACAGGGGCCAGGCCTGGAGACTGATTGAGCCGAGAAGGTGCGTTTGTCTTGTCCTG
GCCATTCTGGGTTTTTCCAACACCCCTGCAGTGGACTAGATGCAGAGTGATGGTTGAGGCTGTCATGTTG
CTAGTATACACACCAAGGCAATGGATACATTTGTAAGTTAGCTTTTTCTCAACCGGATGAACTGTCTGAA
TAACTTGGTGTCTTTCTCGTAAATGATGTGCAAGTGCATCAGATATGGGTCCTTTTAGTATTGAAAAGCA
AAGAGGGCAAAGGGTCTTCCCAACATCTTTTTTATAGGGCACTGCAGCTTGAGGTGAACTTTTAACCGGA
ATCGAATTCCCGCGGCCGCCATGGCGGCCGGGAGCATGCGACGTCGGGCCCAATTCGCCCTATAGTGAGT
CGTATTACAATTCACTGGCCGTCGTTTTACAACGTCGTGACTGGGAAAACCCTGGCGTTACCCAACTTAA
TCGCCTTGCAGCACATCCCCCTTTCGCCAGCTGGCGTAATAGCGAAGAGGCCCGCACCGATCGCCCTTCC
CAACAGTTGCGCAGCCTGAATGGCGAATGG
[77 nt withheld, positions 801-877]
TACGCCGTCTTCCTTCTCCT
